Addgene plasmid #177686: pYPQ-NF-L3-NF-L1-dMb2Cas12a
Purpose: Gateway entry clone (attL1 & attR5) for a single chain FokI-dMb2Cas12a genome editing
Depositing lab: Yiping Qi. Depositing organization: University of Maryland, College Park. Publication: Expanding the targeting scope of FokI-dCas nuclease systems with SpRY and Mb2Cas12a. Cheng Y, Sretenovic S, Zhang Y, Pan C, Huang J, Qi Y. Biotechnol J. 2022 Apr 4:e2100571. doi: 10.1002/biot.202100571. PubMed 35377968.
Backbone
  Vector backbone: pYPQ167
  Total vector size (bp): 8613
  Vector type: Plant Expression, CRISPR ; Gateway compatible 2xFokI-dMb2Cas12a entry clone
Growth in bacteria
  Bacterial resistance: Spectinomycin, 50 μg/mL
  Growth temperature: 37°C
  Growth strain: DH5alpha
  Copy number: High Copy
Gene/Insert
  Gene/Insert name: 2xFokI-dMb2Cas12a (alt name: NLS-FokI-95AA linker-NLS-FokI-5XGGGGS-NLS-dMb2Cas12a-NLS)
  Species: Moraxella bovoculi AAX08_00205
  Tag / fusion protein: NLS (N terminal on insert); NLS (C terminal on insert)
Terms and licenses: Academic/Nonprofit Terms; Industry Terms: Not Available to Industry
How to cite: pYPQ-NF-L3-NF-L1-dMb2Cas12a was a gift from Yiping Qi (Addgene plasmid # 177686 ; http://n2t.net/addgene:177686 ; RRID:Addgene_177686)
