[The description below was written by a language model from this plasmid's Addgene catalogue record and pLannotate feature annotations shown in this document.]
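Description:
pYPQ-NF-L3-NF-L1-dMb2Cas12a is an 8,613 bp Gateway entry clone built on the pYPQ167 backbone and classed as a plant-expression CRISPR vector. It is propagated in E. coli as a high-copy plasmid from a ColE1/pUC-type origin and selected with spectinomycin through the aadA (SmR) gene. Small annotated remnants (fragments of a gentamicin resistance gene, lacI and lacZα, a partial integron Pc promoter, and a T7 promoter facing away from the cassette) appear to be backbone leftovers. The rrnB T1/T2 terminators upstream of the cloning region help insulate it from read-through transcription.

The payload lies between attL1 and attR5 and encodes a single-chain fusion described as NLS-FokI-95 aa linker-NLS-FokI-5×GGGGS-NLS-dMb2Cas12a-NLS. The feature table shows two tandem FokI fragments, each about 600 bp, which fits the catalytic cleavage domain rather than the full restriction enzyme. They are followed by a long unannotated stretch that presumably holds the nuclease-dead Moraxella bovoculi Cas12a coding sequence, and then a NOS terminator and poly(A) signal. No promoter is annotated inside the att-flanked cassette, so expression presumably depends on a promoter supplied by the destination vector after recombination; the record does not name one.

FokI cleaves DNA only as a dimer. Linking two FokI domains to one catalytically inactive Cas12a lets a single guided protein supply both halves of the nuclease, with dMb2Cas12a serving only for crRNA-directed DNA binding. The attL1/attR5 pair is designed for multisite LR assembly, typically with a second entry clone carrying the guide RNA cassette, to build a vector for FokI-dCas genome editing in plants.
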