Features (pLannotate 1.2.2; 14 found; start..end, strand, type, name):
     62..118     +  CDS            GmR (fragment): gentamycin acetyltransferase; aacC1; confers resistance to gentamycin
    125..916     +  CDS            SmR: aminoglycoside adenylyltransferase (Murphy, 1985); aadA; confers resistance to spectinomycin and streptomycin
   1009..1597    +  rep_origin     ori: high-copy-number ColE1/pMB1/pBR322/pUC origin of replication
   1780..1872    +  CDS            lacI (fragment): lac repressor; lacI; The lac repressor binds to the lac operator to inhibit transcription in E. coli. This inhibition can be relieved by adding lactose or isopropyl-β-D-thiogalactopyranoside (IPTG).
   1927..1954    -  terminator     rrnB T2 terminator: transcription terminator T2 from the E. coli rrnB gene
   2086..2129    +  terminator     rrnB T1 terminator: Escherichia coli rrnB; transcription terminator T1 from the E. coli rrnB gene
   2176..2212    -  CDS            lacZα (fragment): LacZα fragment of β-galactosidase; lacZ fragment
   2228..2327    +  protein_bind   attL1: mutant version of attL; recombination site for the Gateway® LR reaction LR Clonase™
   2346..2948    +  CDS            fokIR (fragment): T2F1_PLAOK - Also known as rfoKI. Experimental evidence at protein level: Swiss-Prot protein existence level 1. Recognizes the double-stranded sequence 5'-GGATG-3'/3'-CATCC- 5' and cleaves respectively 14 bases after G-1 and 13 bases before C-1. From Planomicrobium okeanokoites (Planococcus okeanokoites) (Flavobacterium okeanokoites).
   3270..3872    +  CDS            fokIR (fragment): T2F1_PLAOK - Also known as rfoKI. Experimental evidence at protein level: Swiss-Prot protein existence level 1. Recognizes the double-stranded sequence 5'-GGATG-3'/3'-CATCC- 5' and cleaves respectively 14 bases after G-1 and 13 bases before C-1. From Planomicrobium okeanokoites (Planococcus okeanokoites) (Flavobacterium okeanokoites).
   7830..8082    +  terminator     NOS terminator: nopaline synthase terminator and poly(A) signal
   8127..8250    +  protein_bind   attR5: mutant version of attR; recombination site for the Gateway® LR reaction LR Clonase™
   8268..8286    -  promoter       T7 promoter: promoter for bacteriophage T7 RNA polymerase
   8476..8499    +  promoter       Pc promoter (fragment): intI1 (promoter lies within the coding sequence); class 1 integron promoter
>Addgene plasmid #177686 | pYPQ-NF-L3-NF-L1-dMb2Cas12a | addgene full sequence | sequence record 350123 | Addgene NGS Result
GGTACAGTCTATGCCTCGGGCATCCAAGCAGCAAGCGCGTTACGCCGTGGGTCGATGTTTGATGTTATGG
AGCAGCAACGATGTTACGCAGCAGGGCAGTCGCCCTAAAACAAAGTTAAACATTATGAGGGAAGCGGTGA
TCGCCGAAGTATCGACTCAACTATCAGAGGTAGTTGGCGTCATCGAGCGCCATCTCGAACCGACGTTGCT
GGCCGTACATTTGTACGGCTCCGCAGTGGATGGCGGCCTGAAGCCACACAGTGATATTGATTTGCTGGTT
ACGGTGACCGTAAGGCTTGATGAAACAACGCGGCGAGCTTTGATCAACGACCTTTTGGAAACTTCGGCTT
CCCCTGGAGAGAGCGAGATTCTCCGCGCTGTAGAAGTCACCATTGTTGTGCACGACGACATCATTCCGTG
GCGTTATCCAGCTAAGCGCGAACTGCAATTTGGAGAATGGCAGCGCAATGACATTCTTGCAGGTATCTTC
GAGCCAGCCACGATCGACATTGATCTGGCTATCTTGCTGACAAAAGCAAGAGAACATAGCGTTGCCTTGG
TAGGTCCAGCGGCGGAGGAACTCTTTGATCCGGTTCCTGAACAGGATCTATTTGAGGCGCTAAATGAAAC
CTTAACGCTATGGAACTCGCCGCCCGACTGGGCTGGCGATGAGCGAAATGTAGTGCTTACGTTGTCCCGC
ATTTGGTACAGCGCAGTAACCGGCAAAATCGCGCCGAAGGATGTCGCTGCCGACTGGGCAATGGAGCGCC
TGCCGGCCCGGTATCAGCCCGTCATACTTGAAGCTAGACAGGCTTATCTTGGACAAGAAGAAGATCGCTT
GGCCTCGCGCGCAGATCAGTTGGAAGAATTTGTCCACTACGTGAAAGGCGAGATCACCAAGGTAGTCGGC
AAATAACCCTCGAGCCACCCATGACCAAAATCCCTTAACGTGAGTTACGCGTCGTTCCACTGAGCGTCAG
ACCCCGTAGAAAAGATCAAAGGATCTTCTTGAGATCCTTTTTTTCTGCGCGTAATCTGCTGCTTGCAAAC
AAAAAAACCACCGCTACCAGCGGTGGTTTGTTTGCCGGATCAAGAGCTACCAACTCTTTTTCCGAAGGTA
ACTGGCTTCAGCAGAGCGCAGATACCAAATACTGTTCTTCTAGTGTAGCCGTAGTTAGGCCACCACTTCA
AGAACTCTGTAGCACCGCCTACATACCTCGCTCTGCTAATCCTGTTACCAGTGGCTGCTGCCAGTGGCGA
TAAGTCGTGTCTTACCGGGTTGGACTCAAGACGATAGTTACCGGATAAGGCGCAGCGGTCGGGCTGAACG
GGGGGTTCGTGCACACAGCCCAGCTTGGAGCGAACGACCTACACCGAACTGAGATACCTACAGCGTGAGC
TATGAGAAAGCGCCACGCTTCCCGAAGGGAGAAAGGCGGACAGGTATCCGGTAAGCGGCAGGGTCGGAAC
AGGAGAGCGCACGAGGGAGCTTCCAGGGGGAAACGCCTGGTATCTTTATAGTCCTGTCGGGTTTCGCCAC
CTCTGACTTGAGCGTCGATTTTTGTGATGCTCGTCAGGGGGGCGGAGCCTATGGAAAAACGCCAGCAACG
CGGCCTTTTTACGGTTCCTGGCCTTTTGCTGGCCTTTTGCTCACATGTTCTTTCCTGCGTTATCCCCTGA
TTCTGTGGATAACCGTATTACCGCCTTTGAGTGAGCTGATACCGCTCGCCGCAGCCGAACGACCGAGCGC
AGCGAGTCAGTGAGCGAGGAAGCGGAAGAGCGCCCAATACGCAAACCGCCTCTCCCCGCGCGTTGGCCGA
TTCATTAATGCAGCTGGCACGACAGGTTTCCCGACTGGAAAGCGGGCAGTGAGCGCAACGCAATTAATAC
GCGTACCGCGAGCCAGGAAGAGTTTGTAGAAACGCAAAAAGGCCATCCGTCAGGATGGCCTTCTGCTTAG
TTTGATGCCTGGCAGTTTATGGCGGGCGTCCTGCCCGCCACCCTCCGGGCCGTTGCTTCACAACGTTCAA
ATCCGCTCCCGGCGGATTTGTCCTACTCAGGAGAGCGTTCACCGACAAACAACAGATAAAACGAAAGGCC
CAGTCTTCCGACTGAGCCTTTCGTTTTATTTGATGCCTGGCAGTTCCCTACTCTCGCGTTAACGCTTGCA
TGGATGTTTTCCCAGTCACGACGTTGTAAAACGACGGCCAGTCTTAAGCTCGGGCCCCAAATAATGATTT
TATTTTGACTGATAGTGACCTGTTCGTTGCAACAAATTGATGAGCAATGCTTTTTTATAATGCCAACTTT
GTACAAAAAAGCAGGCTCCGATGCCCAAAAAAAAAAGAAAGGTCTCGTCACAGCTCGTCAAGAGCGAACT
GGAAGAGAAGAAATCGGAATTGCGCCACAAACTCAAATACGTCCCTCATGAGTACATCGAACTCATAGAA
ATCGCCAGAAATTCTACCCAAGACCGGATACTTGAAATGAAGGTCATGGAATTTTTTATGAAGGTGTATG
GGTATAGAGGAAAGCACCTCGGTGGCAGTAGGAAGCCCGATGGCGCGATCTACACCGTCGGTAGTCCGAT
TGACTATGGAGTGATAGTCGACACAAAAGCGTATAGTGGAGGGTATAACCTGCCCATTGGACAAGCAGAT
GAAATGCAGCGGTACGTGGAAGAAAACCAAACACGCAATAAACATATAAATCCTAACGAATGGTGGAAGG
TTTATCCCTCCTCCGTTACAGAATTCAAGTTTTTGTTCGTCTCGGGCCACTTCAAGGGCAACTACAAGGC
CCAGCTTACTCGGTTGAATCACATCACAAATTGCAATGGGGCAGTCTTGAGTGTGGAGGAACTTTTGATC
GGGGGTGAAATGATCAAGGCCGGTACGCTGACGTTGGAGGAGGTTCGGCGGAAGTTTAATAATGGCGAAA
TAAACTTTACCGGTGCTAGCGGGTCTGGGTCAGGTTCCGGCTCGATTACTCGGACAACAAATCCACGGAA
CGTCGTTCCTAAAATCTATATGTCAGCAGGGTCGATACCACTGACGACGCATATAACCAATAGCATTCAG
CCTACCCTGTGGACGATTGGGTCCATCAACGGTGTCGCCCCCTTGGCGAAGTCTATAAAACTTGGGATAC
CCGTCACTGGATCAGCATACACCGACCAGACGACTGCTATGGTTAGGAAGAAAGTGTCTGTTTTTATGGG
AAGTGGTTCAGGATCCGGCTCAAGTCTGCAGACTAGTCCAAAAAAAAAGCGGAAGGTTAGTTCACAACTG
GTGAAGTCTGAACTTGAGGAGAAGAAGAGCGAGTTGAGGCACAAGTTGAAGTATGTCCCCCATGAATACA
TCGAGTTGATTGAGATTGCTCGCAACAGCACCCAGGACCGGATTCTCGAAATGAAGGTCATGGAATTTTT
TATGAAAGTGTACGGGTACCGCGGAAAGCATCTCGGGGGAAGTCGCAAACCTGACGGGGCTATCTATACG
GTGGGTTCTCCTATAGACTACGGGGTCATTGTGGATACGAAGGCCTATAGTGGCGGATACAATCTGCCAA
TTGGACAAGCTGATGAAATGCAGAGGTACGTTGAAGAGAATCAGACCCGCAACAAACATATAAACCCAAA
TGAATGGTGGAAGGTGTACCCCAGCAGTGTCACCGAATTCAAATTTCTGTTTGTGAGTGGGCATTTCAAA
GGAAACTATAAAGCACAACTTACGAGACTGAACCATATTACCAATTGTAACGGCGCTGTGTTGAGTGTCG
AGGAGCTGCTCATAGGGGGAGAAATGATCAAAGCAGGCACATTGACTCTCGAGGAGGTGCGGCGGAAGTT
TAACAATGGGGAAATCAACTTCGGTGGTGGTGGTTCTGGAGGTGGAGGCTCTGGAGGAGGAGGCAGCGGT
GGAGGCGGGTCTGGAGGTGGTGGTTCTACCATGGCTCCTAAGAAGAAGCGGAAGGTTGGTATTCACGGGG
TGCCTGCGGCTCTGTTTCAAGATTTTACACATCTGTACCCGCTGAGTAAAACAGTGCGGTTCGAGCTGAA
ACCCATAGGAAGGACCCTCGAGCACATCCACGCGAAGAATTTTCTGAGCCAGGATGAAACTATGGCTGAT
ATGTATCAAAAAGTTAAGGTCATTTTGGACGACTATCATCGCGATTTTATTGCCGACATGATGGGAGAGG
TGAAACTCACGAAGCTTGCTGAATTTTACGACGTCTATCTGAAGTTCAGGAAAAATCCTAAGGACGATGG
GCTGCAAAAACAGCTTAAAGACCTTCAAGCTGTCCTTCGGAAGGAATCGGTGAAGCCTATAGGGTCAGGT
GGGAAGTACAAAACAGGCTACGATAGACTCTTTGGGGCAAAACTCTTCAAAGATGGAAAAGAGTTGGGTG
ACCTCGCAAAATTCGTTATAGCCCAAGAAGGTGAGTCTTCTCCGAAGCTGGCTCATCTTGCTCATTTTGA
GAAGTTCAGCACGTATTTTACTGGATTTCACGATAATCGGAAGAATATGTACTCGGATGAAGACAAGCAT
ACTGCAATAGCGTACAGGCTCATCCATGAGAATTTGCCGAGATTCATCGACAATCTGCAAATCTTGACAA
CAATCAAACAAAAGCATAGCGCCCTCTATGATCAGATAATCAACGAGCTCACGGCCTCCGGGCTCGACGT
CTCCTTGGCTTCTCATCTTGACGGGTATCACAAGCTCCTTACACAAGAGGGGATCACGGCATACAACAGG
ATCATAGGAGAGGTGAATGGATATACAAATAAGCATAACCAGATATGCCACAAGAGCGAGCGCATAGCGA
AACTTAGACCCTTGCACAAGCAAATCCTTTCTGACGGAATGGGAGTGTCATTCCTTCCGTCTAAGTTCGC
GGATGATAGTGAGATGTGCCAAGCGGTCAACGAATTTTATCGCCATTATACTGACGTGTTCGCAAAGGTG
CAAAGTCTCTTTGACGGATTTGATGATCACCAGAAAGACGGGATCTATGTTGAACACAAAAACCTTAATG
AACTGAGCAAACAGGCGTTCGGCGACTTTGCTTTGCTGGGGAGGGTCCTTGATGGATACTACGTGGACGT
TGTCAATCCGGAGTTCAATGAGCGGTTCGCAAAGGCCAAGACTGACAATGCGAAAGCCAAGCTTACAAAA
GAAAAGGACAAATTCATTAAAGGAGTCCACTCACTGGCTTCCCTCGAACAAGCAATAGAACACCATACAG
CTAGACACGACGATGAGAGTGTTCAAGCCGGAAAACTTGGCCAGTACTTCAAACACGGTTTGGCGGGGGT
TGACAACCCGATTCAGAAAATTCACAATAACCATTCGACGATTAAAGGGTTTCTGGAAAGGGAAAGGCCT
GCTGGGGAACGGGCGCTCCCGAAGATCAAGTCAGGAAAAAACCCAGAAATGACACAGCTCAGGCAGCTGA
AGGAACTTTTGGACAACGCATTGAATGTGGCGCACTTCGCTAAGCTGCTGACAACTAAAACAACCTTGGA
CAACCAGGATGGAAATTTTTACGGGGAGTTTGGGGTGCTTTACGACGAGCTGGCTAAAATTCCAACTCTC
TACAATAAGGTTAGAGATTATCTCTCTCAAAAGCCCTTTTCTACCGAAAAGTATAAGCTCAACTTCGGCA
ATCCGACCCTTCTCAATGGGTGGGACCTGAACAAAGAGAAAGATAACTTTGGGGTTATACTTCAGAAGGA
TGGATGCTATTACTTGGCGCTTCTTGATAAGGCTCATAAAAAAGTTTTCGACAACGCCCCTAACACTGGT
AAGAACGTCTACCAAAAGATGGTCTACAAACTGTTGCCCGGCCCCAACAAAATGCTTCCTAAAGTGTTTT
TCGCAAAATCGAATCTCGACTATTATAATCCATCTGCCGAGCTCCTTGACAAATATGCTAAGGGGACCCA
TAAAAAGGGTGATAATTTCAACCTGAAGGACTGCCACGCGCTTATCGACTTTTTCAAAGCCGGGATAAAT
AAGCATCCGGAGTGGCAACATTTTGGTTTTAAATTTTCGCCAACGTCGTCCTATCGCGACCTTTCCGATT
TCTATAGGGAAGTTGAACCTCAGGGGTACCAGGTCAAATTTGTTGACATTAATGCGGACTACATTGATGA
ATTGGTGGAGCAAGGGAAGCTCTACCTCTTTCAAATATATAACAAAGATTTCTCGCCAAAAGCGCATGGT
AAACCGAATCTTCATACCTTGTACTTTAAAGCACTTTTTTCAGAAGATAACTTGGCGGACCCGATCTACA
AGCTGAATGGGGAAGCTCAGATCTTCTACAGGAAAGCTTCGTTGGACATGAACGAGACTACCATACATCG
CGCGGGAGAGGTGCTTGAGAACAAAAATCCCGACAACCCGAAAAAGCGGCAATTCGTTTACGACATCATC
AAAGACAAACGGTACACGCAGGACAAATTTATGCTCCACGTCCCCATTACCATGAATTTTGGAGTCCAAG
GCATGACCATTAAGGAATTCAACAAAAAGGTCAACCAAAGTATTCAGCAATACGATGAAGTCAATGTCAT
AGGCATAGCTCGGGGAGAAAGGCATCTGTTGTATCTTACCGTGATTAACTCTAAGGGTGAAATACTGGAG
CAACGGTCACTTAACGATATAACCACGGCGTCCGCGAACGGTACACAAGTGACCACTCCCTACCACAAAA
TATTGGATAAAAGGGAGATAGAACGCTTGAATGCCCGCGTTGGCTGGGGTGAGATTGAGACCATCAAAGA
GCTTAAATCGGGATATTTGTCTCACGTCGTTCATCAAATTAACCAACTCATGCTTAAGTACAATGCAATC
GTTGTGCTCGAGGACCTGAACTTTGGTTTCAAAAGAGGGAGGTTCAAGGTGGAAAAACAAATTTACCAGA
ACTTTGAAAACGCGCTTATCAAGAAATTGAATCACCTTGTTTTGAAAGATAAGGCAGATGACGAAATCGG
GTCGTATAAAAATGCACTCCAGTTGACAAATAATTTCACGGATTTGAAGTCGATCGGCAAGCAAACAGGG
TTCCTCTTTTATGTGCCAGCGTGGAATACATCAAAAATTGATCCGGAGACGGGATTTGTCGACTTGCTGA
AGCCTAGGTATGAGAACATTGCCCAATCTCAGGCCTTTTTCGGCAAATTCGATAAAATATGCTACAACAC
AGACAAAGGTTATTTTGAATTTCACATTGATTACGCCAAATTTACAGATAAGGCGAAAAACAGCAGACAG
AAATGGGCTATCTGTTCTCATGGGGACAAACGCTATGTCTACGATAAGACGGCTAATCAAAATAAAGGCG
CCGCAAAAGGTATTAATGTGAATGATGAGCTGAAAAGCTTGTTTGCCCGCTACCATATCAATGATAAACA
ACCAAACTTGGTGATGGACATATGCCAGAACAATGACAAAGAATTCCACAAGTCACTCATGTGCCTGCTT
AAAACCCTTTTGGCGCTGCGGTATAGCAATGCATCTAGCGATGAAGACTTTATTTTGAGTCCCGTGGCCA
ACGACGAGGGCGTGTTTTTTAATTCAGCCTTGGCGGACGATACGCAGCCCCAGAATGCGGACGCAAACGG
CGCGTACCACATTGCACTGAAGGGACTGTGGCTTCTGAACGAGCTGAAAAATAGCGACGACCTGAATAAA
GTCAAGTTGGCCATTGACAATCAAACCTGGTTGAATTTCGCTCAAAATAGAAAGCGTCCTGCTGCCACCA
AAAAGGCCGGACAGGCTAAGAAAAAGAAGTGAGACGACTAGTGGCGGCCGCCGACGTCCGATCGTTCAAA
CATTTGGCAATAAAGTTTCTTAAGATTGAATCCTGTTGCCGGTCTTGCGATGATTATCATATAATTTCTG
TTGAATTACGTTAAGCATGTAATAATTAACATGTAATGCATGACGTTATTTATGAGATGGGTTTTTATGA
TTAGAGTCCCGCAATTATACATTTAATACGCGATAGAAAACAAAATATAGCGCGCAAACTAGGATAAATT
ATCGCGCGCGGTGTCATCTATGTTACTAGATCGGGAATTGATCCCCCCTCGACAGCTTCCGGAAAGGGCG
AATTCGCAACTTTGTATACAAAAGTTGAACGAGAAACGTAAAATGATATAAATATCAATATATTAAATTA
GATTTTGCATAAAAAACAGACTACATAATACTGTAAAACACAACATATCCAGTCACTATGCCATCCAGCT
GATATCCCCTATAGTGAGTCGTATTACATGGTCATAGCTGTTTCCTGGCAGCTCTGGCCCGTGTCTCAAA
ATCTCTGATGTTACATTGCACAAGATAAAAATATATCATCATGCCTCCTCTGGACCAGCCAGGACAGAAA
TGCCTCGACTTCGCTGCTACCCAAGGTTGCCGGGTGACGCACACCGTGGAAACGGATGAAGGCACGAACC
CAGTGGACATAAGCCTGTTCGGTTCGTAAGCTGTAATGCAAGTAGCGTATGCGCTCACGCAACTGGTCCA
GAACCTTGACCGAACGCAGCGGTGGTAACGGCGCAGTGGCGGTTTTCATGGCTTGTTATGACTGTTTTTT
TGG
